>Addgene plasmid #195780 | pENTR223-BHRF1 | depositor full sequence | sequence record 379688 | Full Sequence
CTTTCCTGCGTTATCCCCTGATTCTGTGGATAACCGTATTACCGCCTTTGAGTGAGCTGATACCGCTCGC
CGCAGCCGAACGACCGAGCGCAGCGAGTCAGTGAGCGAGGAAGCGGAAGAGCGCCCAATACGCAAACCGC
CTCTCCCCGCGCGTTGGCCGATTCATTAATGCAGCTGGCACGACAGGTTTCCCGACTGGAAAGCGGGCAG
TGAGCGCAACGCAATTAATACGCGTACCGCTAGCCAGGAAGAGTTTGTAGAAACGCAAAAAGGCCATCCG
TCAGGATGGCCTTCTGCTTAGTTTGATGCCTGGCAGTTTATGGCGGGCGTCCTGCCCGCCACCCTCCGGG
CCGTTGCTTCACAACGTTCAAATCCGCTCCCGGCGGATTTGTCCTACTCAGGAGAGCGTTCACCGACAAA
CAACAGATAAAACGAAAGGCCCAGTCTTCCGACTGAGCCTTTCGTTTTATTTGATGCCTGGCAGTTCCCT
ACTCTCGCGTTAACGCTAGCATGGATGTTTTCCCAGTCACGACGTTGTAAAACGACGGCCAGTCTTAAGC
TCGGGCCCCAAATAATGATTTTATTTTGACTGATAGTGACCTGTTCGTTGCAACAAATTGATGAGCAATG
CTTTTTTATAATGCCAACTTTGTACAAAAAAGTTGGCATGGCCTATTCAACAAGGGAGATACTGTTAGCC
CTGTGTATACGGGACAGTCGTGTGCATGGAAATGGTACCCTGCATCCTGTGTTGGAGCTAGCAGCAAGAG
AAACACCTCTCCGCCTTTCGCCAGAGGACACTGTAGTTCTGCGTTATCATGTGTTGCTTGAGGAGATAAT
TGAACGAAATTCAGAGACATTTACAGAAACTTGGAACAGATTTATAACACACACCGAACATGTGGATCTG
GATTTTAACTCAGTATTTTTAGAGATATTTCACCGTGGAGACCCAAGCCTTGGGCGCGCGTTGGCCTGGA
TGGCCTGGTGCATGCATGCCTGCAGGACATTGTGTTGTAACCAGTCTACTCCTTACTATGTTGTGGACCT
GTCAGTTCGTGGGATGTTAGAAGCCAGCGAAGGCCTGGATGGTTGGATTCATCAACAGGGCGGCTGGTCT
ACATTAATTGAAGACAACATTCCTGGATCCAGAAGGTTTAGCTGGACTTTGTTTCTTGCTGGACTGACTT
TGAGTCTGTTAGTTATATGTAGTTATTTATTTATCTCCAGAGGAAGACACCCAACTTTCTTGTACAAAGT
TGGCATTATAAGAAAGCATTGCTTATCAATTTGTTGCAACGAACAGGTCACTATCAGTCAAAATAAAATC
ATTATTTGCCATCCAGCTGATATCCCCTATAGTGAGTCGTATTACATGGTCATAGCTGTTTCCTGGCAGC
TCTGGCCCGTGTCTCAAAATCTCTGATGTTACATTGCACAAGATAAAAATATATCATCATGCCTCCTCTA
GACCAGCCAGGACAGAAATGCCTCGACTTCGCTGCTACCCAAGGTTGCCGGGTGACGCACACCGTGGAAA
CGGATGAAGGCACGAACCCAGTGGACATAAGCCTGTTCGGTTCGTAAGCTGTAATGCAAGTAGCGTATGC
GCTCACGCAACTGGTCCAGAACCTTGACCGAACGCAGCGGTGGTAACGGCGCAGTGGCGGTTTTCATGGC
TTGTTATGACTGTTTTTTTGGGGTACAGTCTATGCCTCGGGCATCCAAGCAGCAAGCGCGTTACGCCGTG
GGTCGATGTTTGATGTTATGGAGCAGCAACGATGTTACGCAGCAGGGCAGTCGCCCTAAAACAAAGTTAA
ACATTATGAGGGAAGCGGTGATCGCCGAAGTATCGACTCAACTATCAGAGGTAGTTGGCGTCATCGAGCG
CCATCTCGAACCGACGTTGCTGGCCGTACATTTGTACGGCTCCGCAGTGGATGGCGGCCTGAAGCCACAC
AGTGATATTGATTTGCTGGTTACGGTGACCGTAAGGCTTGATGAAACAACGCGGCGAGCTTTGATCAACG
ACCTTTTGGAAACTTCGGCTTCCCCTGGAGAGAGCGAGATTCTCCGCGCTGTAGAAGTCACCATTGTTGT
GCACGACGACATCATTCCGTGGCGTTATCCAGCTAAGCGCGAACTGCAATTTGGAGAATGGCAGCGCAAT
GACATTCTTGCAGGTATCTTCGAGCCAGCCACGATCGACATTGATCTGGCTATCTTGCTGACAAAAGCAA
GAGAACATAGCGTTGCCTTGGTAGGTCCAGCGGCGGAGGAACTCTTTGATCCGGTTCCTGAACAGGATCT
ATTTGAGGCGCTAAATGAAACCTTAACGCTATGGAACTCGCCGCCCGACTGGGCTGGCGATGAGCGAAAT
GTAGTGCTTACGTTGTCCCGCATTTGGTACAGCGCAGTAACCGGCAAAATCGCGCCGAAGGATGTCGCTG
CCGACTGGGCAATGGAGCGCCTGCCGGCCCAGTATCAGCCCGTCATACTTGAAGCTAGACAGGCTTATCT
TGGACAAGAAGAAGATCGCTTGGCCTCGCGCGCAGATCAGTTGGAAGAATTTGTCCACTACGTGAAAGGC
GAGATCACCAAGGTAGTCGGCAAATAACCCTCGAGCCACCCATGACCAAAATCCCTTAACGTGAGTTACG
CGTCGTTCCACTGAGCGTCAGACCCCGTAGAAAAGATCAAAGGATCTTCTTGAGATCCTTTTTTTCTGCG
CGTAATCTGCTGCTTGCAAACAAAAAAACCACCGCTACCAGCGGTGGTTTGTTTGCCGGATCAAGAGCTA
CCAACTCTTTTTCCGAAGGTAACTGGCTTCAGCAGAGCGCAGATACCAAATACTGTTCTTCTAGTGTAGC
CGTAGTTAGGCCACCACTTCAAGAACTCTGTAGCACCGCCTACATACCTCGCTCTGCTAATCCTGTTACC
AGTGGCTGCTGCCAGTGGCGATAAGTCGTGTCTTACCGGGTTGGACTCAAGACGATAGTTACCGGATAAG
GCGCAGCGGTCGGGCTGAACGGGGGGTTCGTGCACACAGCCCAGCTTGGAGCGAACGACCTACACCGAAC
TGAGATACCTACAGCGTGAGCTATGAGAAAGCGCCACGCTTCCCGAAGGGAGAAAGGCGGACAGGTATCC
GGTAAGCGGCAGGGTCGGAACAGGAGAGCGCACGAGGGAGCTTCCAGGGGGAAACGCCTGGTATCTTTAT
AGTCCTGTCGGGTTTCGCCACCTCTGACTTGAGCGTCGATTTTTGTGATGCTCGTCAGGGGGGCGGAGCC
TATGGAAAAACGCCAGCAACGCGGCCTTTTTACGGTTCCTGGCCTTTTGCTGGCCTTTTGCTCACATGTT
Features (pLannotate 1.2.2; 12 found; start..end, strand, type, name):
    121..213     +  CDS            lacI (fragment): lac repressor; lacI; The lac repressor binds to the lac operator to inhibit transcription in E. coli. This inhibition can be relieved by adding lactose or isopropyl-β-D-thiogalactopyranoside (IPTG).
    268..295     -  terminator     rrnB T2 terminator: transcription terminator T2 from the E. coli rrnB gene
    427..470     +  terminator     rrnB T1 terminator: Escherichia coli rrnB; transcription terminator T1 from the E. coli rrnB gene
    517..553     -  CDS            lacZα (fragment): LacZα fragment of β-galactosidase; lacZ fragment
    570..665     +  protein_bind   attL3: mutant version of attL; recombination site for the Gateway® LR reaction LR Clonase™
    668..1240    +  CDS            EAR_EBVA8: Experimental evidence at protein level: Swiss-Prot protein existence level 1. Prevents premature death of the host cell during virus production, which would otherwise reduce the amount of progeny virus. Acts as a host B-cell leukemia/lymphoma 2 (Bcl-2) homolog, and interacts with pro-apoptotic proteins to prevent mitochondria permeabilization, release of cytochrome c and subsequent apoptosis of the host cell (By similarity). From Epstein-Barr virus (strain AG876) (HHV-4) (Human herpesvirus 4).
   1239..1338    -  protein_bind   attL2: mutant version of attL; recombination site for the Gateway® LR reaction LR Clonase™
   1356..1374    -  promoter       T7 promoter: promoter for bacteriophage T7 RNA polymerase
   1564..1587    +  promoter       Pc promoter (fragment): intI1 (promoter lies within the coding sequence); class 1 integron promoter
   1763..1819    +  CDS            GmR (fragment): gentamycin acetyltransferase; aacC1; confers resistance to gentamycin
   1826..2617    +  CDS            SmR: aminoglycoside adenylyltransferase (Murphy, 1985); aadA; confers resistance to spectinomycin and streptomycin
   2710..3298    +  rep_origin     ori: high-copy-number ColE1/pMB1/pBR322/pUC origin of replication
