>Addgene plasmid #195780 | pENTR223-BHRF1 | addgene full sequence | sequence record 385867 | Addgene NGS Result
CTTTCCTGCGTTATCCCCTGATTCTGTGGATAACCGTATTACCGCCTTTGAGTGAGCTGATACCGCTCGC
CGCAGCCGAACGACCGAGCGCAGCGAGTCAGTGAGCGAGGAAGCGGAAGAGCGCCCAATACGCAAACCGC
CTCTCCCCGCGCGTTGGCCGATTCATTAATGCAGCTGGCACGACAGGTTTCCCGACTGGAAAGCGGGCAG
TGAGCGCAACGCAATTAATACGCGTACCGCTAGCCAGGAAGAGTTTGTAGAAACGCAAAAAGGCCATCCG
TCAGGATGGCCTTCTGCTTAGTTTGATGCCTGGCAGTTTATGGCGGGCGTCCTGCCCGCCACCCTCCGGG
CCGTTGCTTCACAACGTTCAAATCCGCTCCCGGCGGATTTGTCCTACTCAGGAGAGCGTTCACCGACAAA
CAACAGATAAAACGAAAGGCCCAGTCTTCCGACTGAGCCTTTCGTTTTATTTGATGCCTGGCAGTTCCCT
ACTCTCGCGTTAACGCTAGCATGGATGTTTTCCCAGTCACGACGTTGTAAAACGACGGCCAGTCTTAAGC
TCGGGCCCCAAATAATGATTTTATTTTGACTGATAGTGACCTGTTCGTTGCAACAAATTGATGAGCAATG
CTTTTTTATAATGCCAACTTTGTACAAAAAAGTTGGCATGGCCTATTCAACAAGGGAGATACTGTTAGCC
CTGTGTATACGGGACAGTCGTGTGCATGGAAATGGTACCCTGCATCCTGTGTTGGAGCTAGCAGCAAGAG
AAACACCTCTCCGCCTTTCGCCAGAGGACACTGTAGTTCTGCGTTATCATGTGTTGCTTGAGGAGATAAT
TGAACGAAATTCAGAGACATTTACAGAAACTTGGAACAGATTTATAACACACACCGAACATGTGGACCTG
GATTTTAACTCAGTATTTTTAGAGATATTTCACCGTGGAGACCCAAGCCTTGGGCGCGCGTTGGCCTGGA
TGGCCTGGTGCATGCATGCCTGCAGGACATTGTGTTGTAACCAGTCTACTCCTTACTATGTTGTGGACCT
GTCAGTTCGTGGGATGTTAGAAGCCAGCGAAGGCCTGGATGGTTGGATTCATCAACAGGGCGGCTGGTCT
ACATTAATTGAAGACAACATTCCTGGATCCAGAAGGTTTAGCTGGACTTTGTTTCTCGCTGGACTGACTT
TGAGTCTGTTAGTTATATGTAGTTATTTATTTATCTCCAGAGGAAGACACCCAACTTTCTTGTACAAAGT
TGGCATTATAAGAAAGCATTGCTTATCAATTTGTTGCAACGAACAGGTCACTATCAGTCAAAATAAAATC
ATTATTTGCCATCCAGCTGATATCCCCTATAGTGAGTCGTATTACATGGTCATAGCTGTTTCCTGGCAGC
TCTGGCCCGTGTCTCAAAATCTCTGATGTTACATTGCACAAGATAAAAATATATCATCATGCCTCCTCTA
GACCAGCCAGGACAGAAATGCCTCGACTTCGCTGCTACCCAAGGTTGCCGGGTGACGCACACCGTGGAAA
CGGATGAAGGCACGAACCCAGTGGACATAAGCCTGTTCGGTTCGTAAGCTGTAATGCAAGTAGCGTATGC
GCTCACGCAACTGGTCCAGAACCTTGACCGAACGCAGCGGTGGTAACGGCGCAGTGGCGGTTTTCATGGC
TTGTTATGACTGTTTTTTTGGGGTACAGTCTATGCCTCGGGCATCCAAGCAGCAAGCGCGTTACGCCGTG
GGTCGATGTTTGATGTTATGGAGCAGCAACGATGTTACGCAGCAGGGCAGTCGCCCTAAAACAAAGTTAA
ACATTATGAGGGAAGCGGTGATCGCCGAAGTATCGACTCAACTATCAGAGGTAGTTGGCGTCATCGAGCG
CCATCTCGAACCGACGTTGCTGGCCGTACATTTGTACGGCTCCGCAGTGGATGGCGGCCTGAAGCCACAC
AGTGATATTGATTTGCTGGTTACGGTGACCGTAAGGCTTGATGAAACAACGCGGCGAGCTTTGATCAACG
ACCTTTTGGAAACTTCGGCTTCCCCTGGAGAGAGCGAGATTCTCCGCGCTGTAGAAGTCACCATTGTTGT
GCACGACGACATCATTCCGTGGCGTTATCCAGCTAAGCGCGAACTGCAATTTGGAGAATGGCAGCGCAAT
GACATTCTTGCAGGTATCTTCGAGCCAGCCACGATCGACATTGATCTGGCTATCTTGCTGACAAAAGCAA
GAGAACATAGCGTTGCCTTGGTAGGTCCAGCGGCGGAGGAACTCTTTGATCCGGTTCCTGAACAGGATCT
ATTTGAGGCGCTAAATGAAACCTTAACGCTATGGAACTCGCCGCCCGACTGGGCTGGCGATGAGCGAAAT
GTAGTGCTTACGTTGTCCCGCATTTGGTACAGCGCAGTAACCGGCAAAATCGCGCCGAAGGATGTCGCTG
CCGACTGGGCAATGGAGCGCCTGCCGGCCCAGTATCAGCCCGTCATACTTGAAGCTAGACAGGCTTATCT
TGGACAAGAAGAAGATCGCTTGGCCTCGCGCGCAGATCAGTTGGAAGAATTTGTCCACTACGTGAAAGGC
GAGATCACCAAGGTAGTCGGCAAATAACCCTCGAGCCACCCATGACCAAAATCCCTTAACGTGAGTTACG
CGTCGTTCCACTGAGCGTCAGACCCCGTAGAAAAGATCAAAGGATCTTCTTGAGATCCTTTTTTTCTGCG
CGTAATCTGCTGCTTGCAAACAAAAAAACCACCGCTACCAGCGGTGGTTTGTTTGCCGGATCAAGAGCTA
CCAACTCTTTTTCCGAAGGTAACTGGCTTCAGCAGAGCGCAGATACCAAATACTGTTCTTCTAGTGTAGC
CGTAGTTAGGCCACCACTTCAAGAACTCTGTAGCACCGCCTACATACCTCGCTCTGCTAATCCTGTTACC
AGTGGCTGCTGCCAGTGGCGATAAGTCGTGTCTTACCGGGTTGGACTCAAGACGATAGTTACCGGATAAG
GCGCAGCGGTCGGGCTGAACGGGGGGTTCGTGCACACAGCCCAGCTTGGAGCGAACGACCTACACCGAAC
TGAGATACCTACAGCGTGAGCTATGAGAAAGCGCCACGCTTCCCGAAGGGAGAAAGGCGGACAGGTATCC
GGTAAGCGGCAGGGTCGGAACAGGAGAGCGCACGAGGGAGCTTCCAGGGGGAAACGCCTGGTATCTTTAT
AGTCCTGTCGGGTTTCGCCACCTCTGACTTGAGCGTCGATTTTTGTGATGCTCGTCAGGGGGGCGGAGCC
TATGGAAAAACGCCAGCAACGCGGCCTTTTTACGGTTCCTGGCCTTTTGCTGGCCTTTTGCTCACATGTT
Features (pLannotate 1.2.2; 12 found; start..end, strand, type, name):
    121..213     +  CDS            lacI (fragment): lac repressor; lacI; The lac repressor binds to the lac operator to inhibit transcription in E. coli. This inhibition can be relieved by adding lactose or isopropyl-β-D-thiogalactopyranoside (IPTG).
    268..295     -  terminator     rrnB T2 terminator: transcription terminator T2 from the E. coli rrnB gene
    427..470     +  terminator     rrnB T1 terminator: Escherichia coli rrnB; transcription terminator T1 from the E. coli rrnB gene
    517..553     -  CDS            lacZα (fragment): LacZα fragment of β-galactosidase; lacZ fragment
    570..665     +  protein_bind   attL3: mutant version of attL; recombination site for the Gateway® LR reaction LR Clonase™
    668..1240    +  CDS            EAR_EBVA8: Experimental evidence at protein level: Swiss-Prot protein existence level 1. Prevents premature death of the host cell during virus production, which would otherwise reduce the amount of progeny virus. Acts as a host B-cell leukemia/lymphoma 2 (Bcl-2) homolog, and interacts with pro-apoptotic proteins to prevent mitochondria permeabilization, release of cytochrome c and subsequent apoptosis of the host cell (By similarity). From Epstein-Barr virus (strain AG876) (HHV-4) (Human herpesvirus 4).
   1239..1338    -  protein_bind   attL2: mutant version of attL; recombination site for the Gateway® LR reaction LR Clonase™
   1356..1374    -  promoter       T7 promoter: promoter for bacteriophage T7 RNA polymerase
   1564..1587    +  promoter       Pc promoter (fragment): intI1 (promoter lies within the coding sequence); class 1 integron promoter
   1763..1819    +  CDS            GmR (fragment): gentamycin acetyltransferase; aacC1; confers resistance to gentamycin
   1826..2617    +  CDS            SmR: aminoglycoside adenylyltransferase (Murphy, 1985); aadA; confers resistance to spectinomycin and streptomycin
   2710..3298    +  rep_origin     ori: high-copy-number ColE1/pMB1/pBR322/pUC origin of replication
