[The description below was written by a language model from this plasmid's Addgene catalogue record and pLannotate feature annotations shown in this document.]
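Description:
pENTR223-BHRF1 is a Gateway entry clone built on the pENTR223.1 backbone and carrying the Epstein-Barr virus BHRF1 open reading frame. It is a small bacterial plasmid (about 3.4 kb in the sequenced record) that replicates in E. coli from a high-copy ColE1/pUC-type origin. Selection is with spectinomycin, conferred by the aadA aminoglycoside adenylyltransferase gene (SmR). Short annotated fragments of lacI, lacZα, a gentamicin resistance gene and an integron Pc promoter appear to be backbone remnants rather than functional elements. The Pc fragment lies upstream of the resistance cassette.

The 573 bp BHRF1 coding sequence sits between two attL recombination sites, annotated by the automated tool as attL3 and attL2. These sites allow the ORF to be moved by an LR Clonase reaction into any compatible Gateway destination vector. BHRF1 encodes a viral Bcl-2 homolog that binds pro-apoptotic host proteins. This blocks mitochondrial permeabilization and cytochrome c release, which keeps the infected cell alive during virus production. The annotation matches the protein from EBV strain AG876, although the catalogue fields do not say which strain the clone came from.

rrnB T1 and T2 terminators lie upstream of the cassette and shield the insert from read-through transcription. A T7 promoter flanks the attL2 side and faces back toward the insert. No promoter is positioned for sense expression of BHRF1, as is usual for an entry clone, and no epitope tags or reporters are annotated. The plasmid therefore serves as a donor for building expression constructs. The associated publication title indicates use in mapping EBV–EBV and EBV–human protein interactions.
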