Addgene plasmid #195780: pENTR223-BHRF1
Purpose: Gateway Entry Clone of Epstein-Barr virus BHRF1
Depositing lab: Eric Johannsen. Depositing organization: Brigham and Women's Hospital. Publication: Epstein-Barr virus and virus human protein interaction maps. Calderwood MA, Venkatesan K, Xing L, Chase MR, Vazquez A, Holthaus AM, Ewence AE, Li N, Hirozane-Kishikawa T, Hill DE, Vidal M, Kieff E, Johannsen E. Proc Natl Acad Sci U S A. 2007 May 1;104(18):7606-11. doi: 10.1073/pnas.0702332104. Epub 2007 Apr 19. PubMed 17446270.
Backbone
  Vector backbone: pENTR223.1
  Backbone manufacturer: Invitrogen
  Backbone size w/o insert (bp): 2875
  Vector type: Gateway Entry Vector
Growth in bacteria
  Bacterial resistance: Spectinomycin, 50 μg/mL
  Growth temperature: 37°C
  Growth strain: DH5alpha
  Copy number: High Copy
Gene/Insert
  Gene/Insert name: BHRF1
  Species: Epstein-Barr virus
  Entrez Gene: BHRF1 (a.k.a. HHV4_BHRF1)
  Cloning method: Gateway Cloning
Terms and licenses: Academic/Nonprofit Terms; Industry Terms: Not Available to Industry
How to cite: pENTR223-BHRF1 was a gift from Eric Johannsen (Addgene plasmid # 195780 ; http://n2t.net/addgene:195780 ; RRID:Addgene_195780)
